Addgene plasmid #148617: pnEA-NpH-HsNot9_19-285-V181E_AE
Purpose: Bacterial Expression of HsNot9_19-285-V181E
Depositing lab: Elisa Izaurralde. Depositing organization: Max Planck Institute for Developmental Biology. Publication: A CAF40-binding motif facilitates recruitment of the CCR4-NOT complex to mRNAs targeted by Drosophila Roquin. Sgromo A, Raisch T, Bawankar P, Bhandari D, Chen Y, Kuzuoglu-Ozturk D, Weichenrieder O, Izaurralde E. Nat Commun. 2017 Feb 6;8:14307. doi: 10.1038/ncomms14307. PubMed 28165457.
Backbone
  Vector backbone: Unknown
  Vector type: Bacterial Expression
Growth in bacteria
  Bacterial resistance: Ampicillin, 100 μg/mL
  Growth temperature: 37°C
  Growth strain: DH5alpha
  Copy number: Low Copy
Gene/Insert
  Gene/Insert name: HsNot9_19-285-V181E (alt names: RCD1; CT129, RCD1+, CNOT9)
  Species: H. sapiens (human)
  Entrez Gene: CNOT9 (a.k.a. CAF40, CT129, RCD-1, RCD1, RQCD1)
  Cloning method: Unknown
Terms and licenses: Academic/Nonprofit Terms; Industry Terms: Not Available to Industry
Depositor comments: sequence based on NCBI:NM_005444.1. Plasmids from this collection were made available to the research community and donated after the lab closed. Please note that the sequence provided by the depositing laboratory may be theoretical/predicted or based on Sanger sequencing results. There may be discrepancies between sequencing results obtained by Addgene and the depositor sequence. If an Addgene verified sequence is not available, please contact before placing your order to request that our lab fully sequence the plasmid.
How to cite: pnEA-NpH-HsNot9_19-285-V181E_AE was a gift from Elisa Izaurralde (Addgene plasmid # 148617 ; http://n2t.net/addgene:148617 ; RRID:Addgene_148617)
