[The description below was written by a language model from this plasmid's Addgene catalogue record and pLannotate feature annotations shown in this document.]
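Description:
pnEA-NpH-HsNot9_19-285-V181E_AE is an ampicillin-selected bacterial expression plasmid for producing a fragment of human CNOT9 (also called NOT9, CAF40, RQCD1 or RCD1), a subunit of the CCR4-NOT deadenylase complex. The catalogue lists the backbone as unknown, but the annotated 6.6 kb sequence shows a pET-like, pBR322-derived architecture. It carries a ColE1/pMB1-type origin together with the bom site and the rop gene, consistent with the recorded low copy number. It also has the bla gene under its own promoter, and several leftover fragments of the tetracycline resistance gene and its promoter that flank the expression and lacI regions and are not expected to be functional.

The expression cassette consists of a T7 promoter followed by a lac operator, the phage T7 gene 10 ribosome binding site, the coding region and a T7 terminator. A lacI gene carried on the plasmid supplies repressor. Expression therefore depends on a host that provides T7 RNA polymerase and is induced with IPTG. The insert covers residues 19–285 of CNOT9 and carries the V181E point substitution, with the sequence based on the human reference mRNA. Just upstream, a short match to a His/TEV-type composite tag suggests an N-terminal polyhistidine tag. The exact tag and any protease cleavage site are not spelled out in the record. The small annotated hit to a T7 gene 10-derived solubility tag downstream of the insert is probably vector-derived sequence rather than a fused tag.

The stated purpose is bacterial expression of this mutant protein. The associated publication concerns a CAF40-binding motif that recruits CCR4-NOT to mRNAs targeted by Drosophila Roquin, so the recombinant protein was plausibly intended for binding or structural work, although the record does not describe the effect of V181E.
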