Features (pLannotate 1.2.2; 20 found; start..end, strand, type, name):
    104..208     +  promoter       AmpR promoter: bla
    209..1069    +  CDS            AmpR: β-lactamase; bla; confers resistance to ampicillin, carbenicillin, and related antibiotics
   1240..1828    +  rep_origin     ori: high-copy-number ColE1/pMB1/pBR322/pUC origin of replication
   2014..2153    -  misc_feature   bom: basis of mobility region from pBR322
   2255..2446    -  CDS            rop: Rop protein, which maintains plasmids at low copy number; rop
   2463..2843    +  CDS            YPB1_ECOLX: Protein predicted: Swiss-Prot protein existence level 4. From Escherichia coli.
   3085..3709    -  CDS            TcR (fragment): tetracycline efflux protein; tet; confers resistance to tetracycline
   3724..3745    -  protein_bind   CAP binding site: CAP binding activates transcription in the presence of cAMP. E. coli catabolite activator protein
   3758..4839    -  CDS            lacI: lac repressor; lacI; The lac repressor binds to the lac operator to inhibit transcription in E. coli. This inhibition can be relieved by adding lactose or isopropyl-β-D-thiogalactopyranoside (IPTG).
   4840..4917    -  promoter       lacI promoter: lacI
   4925..5204    -  CDS            TcR (fragment): tetracycline efflux protein; tet; confers resistance to tetracycline
   5226..5244    +  promoter       T7 promoter: promoter for bacteriophage T7 RNA polymerase
   5245..5269    +  protein_bind   lac operator: The lac repressor binds to the lac operator to inhibit transcription in E. coli. This inhibition can be relieved by adding lactose or isopropyl-β-D-thiogalactopyranoside (IPTG). lac repressor encoded by lacI
   5284..5306    +  RBS            RBS: efficient ribosome binding site from bacteriophage T7 gene 10 (Olins and Rangwala, 1989)
   5325..5341    +  CDS            capTEV™ (fragment): composite tag for in vivo biotinylation, TEV protease cleavage, and 6xHis tagging
   5397..6200    +  CDS            CNOT9 (fragment): CNOT9_HUMAN - Also known as RCD1, RQCD1. Experimental evidence at protein level: Swiss-Prot protein existence level 1. Component of the CCR4-NOT complex which is one of the major cellular mRNA deadenylases and is linked to various cellular processes including bulk mRNA degradation, miRNA-mediated repression, translational repression during translational initiation and general transcription regulation. Additional complex functions may be a consequence of its influence on mRNA expression. Involved in down- regulation of MYB- and JUN-dependent transcription. May play a role in cell differentiatio
   6241..6290    +  CDS            SET1 (fragment): solubility-enhancement tag derived from T7 phage gene 10B
   6298..6345    +  terminator     T7 terminator: transcription terminator for bacteriophage T7 RNA polymerase
   6368..6472    -  CDS            TcR (fragment): tetracycline efflux protein; tet; confers resistance to tetracycline
   6520..6548    -  promoter       tet promoter: E. coli promoter for tetracycline efflux protein gene
>Addgene plasmid #148617 | pnEA-NpH-HsNot9_19-285-V181E_AE | addgene full sequence | sequence record 357947 | Addgene NGS Result
TTCTTGAAGACGAAAGGGCCTCGTGATACGCCTATTTTTATAGGTTAATGTCATGATAATAATGGTTTCT
TAGACGTCAGGTGGCACTTTTCGGGGAAATGTGCGCGGAACCCCTATTTGTTTATTTTTCTAAATACATT
CAAATATGTATCCGCTCATGAGACAATAACCCTGATAAATGCTTCAATAATATTGAAAAAGGAAGAGTAT
GAGTATTCAACATTTCCGTGTCGCCCTTATTCCCTTTTTTGCGGCATTTTGCCTTCCTGTTTTTGCTCAC
CCAGAAACGCTGGTGAAAGTAAAAGATGCTGAAGATCAGTTGGGTGCACGAGTGGGTTACATCGAACTGG
ATCTCAACAGCGGTAAGATCCTTGAGAGTTTTCGCCCCGAAGAACGTTTTCCAATGATGAGCACTTTTAA
AGTTCTGCTATGTGGCGCGGTATTATCCCGTGTTGACGCCGGGCAAGAGCAACTCGGTCGCCGCATACAC
TATTCTCAGAATGACTTGGTTGAGTACTCACCAGTCACAGAAAAGCATCTTACGGATGGCATGACAGTAA
GAGAATTATGCAGTGCTGCCATAACCATGAGTGATAACACTGCGGCCAACTTACTTCTGACAACGATCGG
AGGACCGAAGGAGCTAACCGCTTTTTTGCACAACATGGGGGATCATGTAACTCGCCTTGATCGTTGGGAA
CCGGAGCTGAATGAAGCCATACCAAACGACGAGCGTGACACCACGATGCCTGCAGCAATGGCAACAACGT
TGCGCAAACTATTAACTGGCGAACTACTTACTCTAGCTTCCCGGCAACAATTAATAGACTGGATGGAGGC
GGATAAAGTTGCAGGACCACTTCTGCGCTCGGCCCTTCCGGCTGGCTGGTTTATTGCTGATAAATCTGGA
GCCGGTGAGCGTGGGTCTCGCGGTATCATTGCAGCACTGGGGCCAGATGGTAAGCCCTCCCGTATCGTAG
TTATCTACACGACGGGGAGTCAGGCAACTATGGATGAACGAAATAGACAGATCGCTGAGATAGGTGCCTC
ACTGATTAAGCATTGGTAACTGTCAGACCAAGTTTACTCATATATACTTTAGATTGATTTAAAACTTCAT
TTTTAATTTAAAAGGATCTAGGTGAAGATCCTTTTTGATAATCTCATGACCAAAATCCCTTAACGTGAGT
TTTCGTTCCACTGAGCGTCAGACCCCGTAGAAAAGATCAAAGGATCTTCTTGAGATCCTTTTTTTCTGCG
CGTAATCTGCTGCTTGCAAACAAAAAAACCACCGCTACCAGCGGTGGTTTGTTTGCCGGATCAAGAGCTA
CCAACTCTTTTTCCGAAGGTAACTGGCTTCAGCAGAGCGCAGATACCAAATACTGTCCTTCTAGTGTAGC
CGTAGTTAGGCCACCACTTCAAGAACTCTGTAGCACCGCCTACATACCTCGCTCTGCTAATCCTGTTACC
AGTGGCTGCTGCCAGTGGCGATAAGTCGTGTCTTACCGGGTTGGACTCAAGACGATAGTTACCGGATAAG
GCGCAGCGGTCGGGCTGAACGGGGGGTTCGTGCACACAGCCCAGCTTGGAGCGAACGACCTACACCGAAC
TGAGATACCTACAGCGTGAGCTATGAGAAAGCGCCACGCTTCCCGAAGGGAGAAAGGCGGACAGGTATCC
GGTAAGCGGCAGGGTCGGAACAGGAGAGCGCACGAGGGAGCTTCCAGGGGGAAACGCCTGGTATCTTTAT
AGTCCTGTCGGGTTTCGCCACCTCTGACTTGAGCGTCGATTTTTGTGATGCTCGTCAGGGGGGCGGAGCC
TATGGAAAAACGCCAGCAACGCGGCCTTTTTACGGTTCCTGGCCTTTTGCTGGCCTTTTGCTCACATGTT
CTTTCCTGCGTTATCCCCTGATTCTGTGGATAACCGTATTACCGCCTTTGAGTGAGCTGATACCGCTCGC
CGCAGCCGAACGACCGAGCGCAGCGAGTCAGTGAGCGAGGAAGCGGAAGAGCGCCTGATGCGGTATTTTC
TCCTTACGCATCTGTGCGGTATTTCACACCGCAATGGTGCACTCTCAGTACAATCTGCTCTGATGCCGCA
TAGTTAAGCCAGTATACACTCCGCTATCGCTACGTGACTGGGTCATGGCTGCGCCCCGACACCCGCCAAC
ACCCGCTGACGCGCCCTGACGGGCTTGTCTGCTCCCGGCATCCGCTTACAGACAAGCTGTGACCGTCTCC
GGGAGCTGCATGTGTCAGAGGTTTTCACCGTCATCACCGAAACGCGCGAGGCAGCTGCGGTAAAGCTCAT
CAGCGTGGTCGTGAAGCGATTCACAGATGTCTGCCTGTTCATCCGCGTCCAGCTCGTTGAGTTTCTCCAG
AAGCGTTAATGTCTGGCTTCTGATAAAGCGGGCCATGTTAAGGGCGGTTTTTTCCTGTTTGGTCACTGAT
GCCTCCGTGTAAGGGGGATTTCTGTTCATGGGGGTAATGATACCGATGAAACGAGAGAGGATGCTCACGA
TACGGGTTACTGATGATGAACATGCCCGGTTACTGGAACGTTGTGAGGGTAAACAACTGGCGGTATGGAT
GCGGCGGGACCAGAGAAAAATCACTCAGGGTCAATGCCAGCGCTTCGTTAATACAGATGTAGGTGTTCCA
CAGGGTAGCCAGCAGCATCCTGCGATGCAGATCCGGAACATAATGGTGCAGGGCGCTGACTTCCGCGTTT
CCAGACTTTACGAAACACGGAAACCGAAGACCATTCATGTTGTTGCTCAGGTCGCAGACGTTTTGCAGCA
GCAGTCGCTTCACGTTCGCTCGCGTATCGGTGATTCATTCTGCTAACCAGTAAGGCAACCCCGCCAGCCT
AGCCGGGTCCTCAACGACAGGAGCACGATCATGCGCACCCGTGGCCAGGACCCAACGCTGCCCGAGATGC
GCCGCGTGCGGCTGCTGGAGATGGCGGACGCGATGGATATGTTCTGCCAAGGGTTGGTTTGCGCATTCAC
AGTTCTCCGCAAGAATTGATTGGCTCCAATTCTTGGAGTGGTGAATCCGTTAGCGAGGTGCCGCCGGCTT
CCATTCAGGTCGAGGTGGCCCGGCTCCATGCACCGCGACGCAACGCGGGGAGGCAGACAAGGTATAGGGC
GGCGCCTACAATCCATGCCAACCCGTTCCATGTGCTCGCCGAGGCGGCATAAATCGCCGTGACGATCAGC
GGTCCAATGATCGAAGTTAGGCTGGTAAGAGCCGCGAGCGATCCTTGAAGCTGTCCCTGATGGTCGTCAT
CTACCTGCCTGGACAGCATGGCCTGCAACGCGGGCATCCCGATGCCGCCGGAAGCGAGAAGAATCATAAT
GGGGAAGGCCATCCAGCCTCGCGTCGCGAACGCCAGCAAGACGTAGCCCAGCGCGTCGGCCGCCATGCCG
GCGATAATGGCCTGCTTCTCGCCGAAACGTTTGGTGGCGGGACCAGTGACGAAGGCTTGAGCGAGGGCGT
GCAAGATTCCGAATACCGCAAGCGACAGGCCGATCATCGTCGCGCTCCAGCGAAAGCGGTCCTCGCCGAA
AATGACCCAGAGCGCTGCCGGCACCTGTCCTACGAGTTGCATGATAAAGAAGACAGTCATAAGTGCGGCG
ACGATAGTCATGCCCCGCGCCCACCGGAAGGAGCTGACTGGGTTGAAGGCTCTCAAGGGCATCGGTCGAG
ATCCCGGTGCCTAATGAGTGAGCTAACTTACATTAATTGCGTTGCGCTCACTGCCCGCTTTCCAGTCGGG
AAACTGTCGTGCCAGCTGCATTAATGAATCGGCCAACGCGCGGGGAGAGGCGGTTTGCGTATTGGGCGCC
AGGGTGGTTTTTCTTTTCACCAGTGAGACGGGCAACAGCTGATTGCCCTTCACCGCCTGGCCCTGAGAGA
GTTGCAGCAAGCGGTCCACGCTGGTTTGCCCCAGCAGGCGAAAATCCTGTTTGATGGTGGTTAACGGCGG
GATATAACATGAGCTGTCTTCGGTATCGTCGTATCCCACTACCGAGATATCCGCACCAACGCGCAGCCCG
GACTCGGTAATGGCGCGCATTGCGCCCAGCGCCATCTGATCGTTGGCAACCAGCATCGCAGTGGGAACGA
TGCCCTCATTCAGCATTTGCATGGTTTGTTGAAAACCGGACATGGCACTCCAGTCGCCTTCCCGTTCCGC
TATCGGCTGAATTTGATTGCGAGTGAGATATTTATGCCAGCCAGCCAGACGCAGACGCGCCGAGACAGAA
CTTAATGGGCCCGCTAACAGCGCGATTTGCTGGTGACCCAATGCGACCAGATGCTCCACGCCCAGTCGCG
TACCGTCTTCATGGGAGAAAATAATACTGTTGATGGGTGTCTGGTCAGAGACATCAAGAAATAACGCCGG
AACATTAGTGCAGGCAGCTTCCACAGCAATGGCATCCTGGTCATCCAGCGGATAGTTAATGATCAGCCCA
CTGACGCGTTGCGCGAGAAGATTGTGCACCGCCGCTTTACAGGCTTCGACGCCGCTTCGTTCTACCATCG
ACACCACCACGCTGGCACCCAGTTGATCGGCGCGAGATTTAATCGCCGCGACAATTTGCGACGGCGCGTG
CAGGGCCAGACTGGAGGTGGCAACGCCAATCAGCAACGACTGTTTGCCCGCCAGTTGTTGTGCCACGCGG
TTGGGAATGTAATTCAGCTCCGCCATCGCCGCTTCCACTTTTTCCCGCGTTTTCGCAGAAACGTGGCTGG
CCTGGTTCACCACGCGGGAAACGGTCTGATAAGAGACACCGGCATACTCTGCGACATCGTATAACGTTAC
TGGTTTCACATTCACCACCCTGAATTGACTCTCTTCCGGGCGCTATCATGCCATACCGCGAAAGGTTTTG
CGCCATTCGATGGTGTCCGGGATCTCGACGCTCTCCCTTATGCGACTCCTGCATTAGGAAGCAGCCCAGT
AGTAGGTTGAGGCCGTTGAGCACCGCCGCCGCAAGGAATGGTGCATGCAAGGAGATGGCGCCCAACAGTC
CCCCGGCCACGGGGCCTGCCACCATACCCACGCCGAAACAAGCGCTCATGAGCCCGAAGTGGCGAGCCCG
ATCTTCCCCATCGGTGATGTCGGCGATATAGGCGCCAGCAACCGCACCTGTGGCGCCGGTGATGCCGGCC
ACGATGCGTCCGGCGTAGAGGATCGAGATCTCGATCCCGCGAAATTAATACGACTCACTATAGGGGAATT
GTGAGCGGATAACAATTCCCCACTAGTAATAATTTTGTTTAACTTTAAGAAGGAGATATACCATGGGCAG
CAGCCATCATCATCATCATCACAGCAGCGGTACCGGCAGCGGCCTGGAAGTTCTGTTCCAGGGGCCCCAT
ATGCTCGAGAGAGAAAAGATCTATCAGTGGATCAATGAGCTGTCCAGTCCTGAGACTAGGGAAAATGCTT
TGCTGGAGCTAAGTAAGAAGCGAGAATCTGTTCCTGACCTTGCACCCATGCTGTGGCATTCATTTGGTAC
TATTGCAGCACTTTTACAGGAAATTGTAAATATTTATCCATCTATCAACCCACCCACCTTGACAGCACAC
CAGTCTAACAGAGTTTGCAATGCTCTGGCATTACTGCAATGTGTAGCATCACATCCAGAAACCAGGTCAG
CGTTTCTCGCAGCACACATCCCACTTTTTTTGTACCCCTTTTTGCACACTGTCAGCAAAACACGTCCCTT
TGAGTATCTCCGGCTCACCAGCCTTGGAGTTATTGGGGCCCTGGTGAAAACAGATGAACAAGAAGTAATC
AACTTTTTATTAACAACAGAAATTATCCCTTTATGTTTGCGAATTATGGAATCTGGAAGTGAACTTTCTA
AAACAGAAGCCACATTCATCCTCCAGAAGATCTTGTTAGATGACACTGGTTTGGCTTATATATGTCAGAC
GTATGAGCGTTTCTCCCATGTTGCCATGATCTTGGGTAAGATGGTCCTGCAGCTATCCAAAGAGCCTTCT
GCCCGTCTGCTGAAGCATGTAGTGAGATGTTACCTTCGACTTTCAGATAACCCCAGGGCACGTGAAGCAC
TCAGACAGTGCCTCCCTGACCAGCTGAAAGACACAACCTTCGCCCAGGTGCTAAAAGATGACACCACCAC
GAAACGCTGGCTTGCACAACTGGTGAAGAACCTGCAAGAGTAAGGATCCTAATAGTCTAGAGCTAGCCCT
AGGAGATCCGGCTGCTAACAAAGCCCGAAAGGAAGCTGAGTTGGCTGCTGCCACCGCTGAGCAATAACTA
GCATAACCCCTTGGGGCCTCTAAACGGGTCTTGAGGGGTTTTTTGCTGAAAGGAGGAACTATATCCGGAT
ATCCCGCAAGAGGCCCGGCAGTACCGGCATAACCAAGCCTATGCCTACAGCATCCAGGGTGACGGTGCCG
AGGATGACGATGAGCGCATTGTTAGATTTCATACACGGTGCCTGACTGCGTTAGCAATTTAACTGTGATA
AACTACCGCATTAAAGCTTATCGATGATAAGCTGTCAAACATGAGAA
